>Addgene plasmid #157677 | pcDNA5-FRT-TO-N-Flag-8His | addgene full sequence | sequence record 307602 | Addgene NGS Result
CAGTATCTGCTCCCTGCTTGTGTGTTGGAGGTCGCTGAGTAGTGCGCGAGCAAAATTTAAGCTACAACAA
GGCAAGGCTTGACCGACAATTGCATGAAGAATCTGCTTAGGGTTAGGCGTTTTGCGCTGCTTCGCGATGT
ACGGGCCAGATATACGCGTTGACATTGATTATTGACTAGTTATTAATAGTAATCAATTACGGGGTCATTA
GTTCATAGCCCATATATGGAGTTCCGCGTTACATAACTTACGGTAAATGGCCCGCCTGGCTGACCGCCCA
ACGACCCCCGCCCATTGACGTCAATAATGACGTATGTTCCCATAGTAACGCCAATAGGGACTTTCCATTG
ACGTCAATGGGTGGAGTATTTACGGTAAACTGCCCACTTGGCAGTACATCAAGTGTATCATATGCCAAGT
ACGCCCCCTATTGACGTCAATGACGGTAAATGGCCCGCCTGGCATTATGCCCAGTACATGACCTTATGGG
ACTTTCCTACTTGGCAGTACATCTACGTATTAGTCATCGCTATTACCATGGTGATGCGGTTTTGGCAGTA
CATCAATGGGCGTGGATAGCGGTTTGACTCACGGGGATTTCCAAGTCTCCACCCCATTGACGTCAATGGG
AGTTTGTTTTGGCACCAAAATCAACGGGACTTTCCAAAATGTCGTAACAACTCCGCCCCATTGACGCAAA
TGGGCGGTAGGCGTGTACGGTGGGAGGTCTATATAAGCAGAGCTCTCCCTATCAGTGATAGAGATCTCCC
TATCAGTGATAGAGATCGTCGACGAGCTCGTTTAGTGAACCGTCAGATCGCCTGGAGACGCCATCCACGC
TGTTTTGACCTCCATAGAAGACACCGGGACCGATCCAGCCTCCGGACTCTAGCGTTTAAACTTAAGCTTG
AGATGGACTATAAAGATGACGATGACAAGGCCGCAGCCGCACATCACCACCATCATCACCATCACGGATC
CACTAGTCCAGTGTGGTGGAATTCTGCAGATATCCAGCACAGTGGCGGCCGCTCGAGTCTAGAGGGCCCG
TTTAAACCCGCTGATCAGCCTCGACTGTGCCTTCTAGTTGCCAGCCATCTGTTGTTTGCCCCTCCCCCGT
GCCTTCCTTGACCCTGGAAGGTGCCACTCCCACTGTCCTTTCCTAATAAAATGAGGAAATTGCATCGCAT
TGTCTGAGTAGGTGTCATTCTATTCTGGGGGGTGGGGTGGGGCAGGACAGCAAGGGGGAGGATTGGGAAG
ACAATAGCAGGCATGCTGGGGATGCGGTGGGCTCTATGGCTTCTGAGGCGGAAAGAACCAGCTGGGGCTC
TAGGGGGTATCCCC
[124 nt withheld, positions 1345-1468]
C
[91 nt withheld, positions 1470-1560]
AGGGTGATGGTTCACGTACCTAGAAGTTCCTATTCCGAAGTTCCTATTCTCTAGAAAGTATAGGAACTTC
CTTGGCCAAAAAGCCTGAACTCACCGCGACGTCTGTCGAGAAGTTTCTGATCGAAAAGTTCGACAGCGTC
TCCGACCTGATGCAGCTCTCGGAGGGCGAAGAATCTCGTGCTTTCAGCTTCGATGTAGGAGGGCGTGGAT
ATGTCCTGCGGGTAAATAGCTGCGCCGATGGTTTCTACAAAGATCGTTATGTTTATCGGCACTTTGCATC
GGCCGCGCTCCCGATTCCGGAAGTGCTTGACATTGGGGAATTCAGCGAGAGCCTGACCTATTGCATCTCC
CGCCGTGCACAGGGTGTCACGTTGCAAGACCTGCCTGAAACCGAACTGCCCGCTGTTCTGCAGCCGGTCG
CGGAGGCCATGGATGCGATCGCTGCGGCCGATCTTAGCCAGACGAGCGGGTTCGGCCCATTCGGACCGCA
AGGAATCGGTCAATACACTACATGGCGTGATTTCATATGCGCGATTGCTGATCCCCATGTGTATCACTGG
CAAACTGTGATGGACGACACCGTCAGTGCGTCCGTCGCGCAGGCTCTCGATGAGCTGATGCTTTGGGCCG
AGGACTGCCCCGAAGTCCGGCACCTCGTGCACGCGGATTTCGGCTCCAACAATGTCCTGACGGACAATGG
CCGCATAACAGCGGTCATTGACTGGAGCGAGGCGATGTTCGGGGATTCCCAATACGAGGTCGCCAACATC
TTCTTCTGGAGGCCGTGGTTGGCTTGTATGGAGCAGCAGACGCGCTACTTCGAGCGGAGGCATCCGGAGC
TTGCAGGATCGCCGCGGCTCCGGGCGTATATGCTCCGCATTGGTCTTGACCAACTCTATCAGAGCTTGGT
TGACGGCAATTTCGATGATGCAGCTTGGGCGCAGGGTCGATGCGACGCAATCGTCCGATCCGGAGCCGGG
ACTGTCGGGCGTACACAAATCGCCCGCAGAAGCGCGGCCGTCTGGACCGATGGCTGTGTAGAAGTACTCG
CCGATAGTGGAAACCGACGCCCCAGCACTCGTCCGAGGGCAAAGGAATAGCACGTACTACGAGATTTCGA
TTCCACCGCCGCCTTCTATGAAAGGTTGGGCTTCGGAATCGTTTTCCGGGACGCCGGCTGGATGATCCTC
CAGCGCGGGGATCTCATGCTGGAGTTCTTCGCCCACCCCAACTTGTTTATTGCAGCTTATAATGGTTACA
AATAAAGCAATAGCATCACAAATTTCACAAATAAAGCATTTTTTTCACTGCATTCTAGTTGTGGTTTGTC
CAAACTCATCAATGTATCTTATCATGTCTGTATACCGTCGACCTCTAGCTAGAGCTTGGCGTAATCATGG
TCATAGCTGTTTCCTGTGTGAAATTGTTATCCGCTCACAATTCCACACAACATACGAGCCGGAAGCATAA
AGTGTAAAGCCTGGGGTGCCTAATGAGTGAGCTAACTCACATTAATTGCGTTGCGCTCACTGCCCGCTTT
CCAGTCGGGAAACCTGTCGTGCCAGCTGCATTAATGAATCGGCCAACGCGCGGGGAGAGGCGGTTTGCGT
ATTGGGCGCTCTTCCGCTTCCTCGCTCACTGACTCGCTGCGCTCGGTCGTTCGGCTGCGGCGAGCGGTAT
CAGCTCACTCAAAGGCGGTAATACGGTTATCCACAGAATCAGGGGATAACGCAGGAAAGAACATGTGAGC
AAAAGGCCAGCAAAAGGCCAGGAACCGTAAAAAGGCCGCGTTGCTGGCGTTTTTCCATAGGCTCCGCCCC
CCTGACGAGCATCACAAAAATCGACGCTCAAGTCAGAGGTGGCGAAACCCGACAGGACTATAAAGATACC
AGGCGTTTCCCCCTGGAAGCTCCCTCGTGCGCTCTCCTGTTCCGACCCTGCCGCTTACCGGATACCTGTC
CGCCTTTCTCCCTTCGGGAAGCGTGGCGCTTTCTCATAGCTCACGCTGTAGGTATCTCAGTTCGGTGTAG
GTCGTTCGCTCCAAGCTGGGCTGTGTGCACGAACCCCCCGTTCAGCCCGACCGCTGCGCCTTATCCGGTA
ACTATCGTCTTGAGTCCAACCCGGTAAGACACGACTTATCGCCACTGGCAGCAGCCACTGGTAACAGGAT
TAGCAGAGCGAGGTATGTAGGCGGTGCTACAGAGTTCTTGAAGTGGTGGCCTAACTACGGCTACACTAGA
AGAACAGTATTTGGTATCTGCGCTCTGCTGAAGCCAGTTACCTTCGGAAAAAGAGTTGGTAGCTCTTGAT
CCGGCAAACAAACCACCGCTGGTAGCGGTGGTTTTTTTGTTTGCAAGCAGCAGATTACGCGCAGAAAAAA
AGGATCTCAAGAAGATCCTTTGATCTTTTCTACGGGGTCTGACGCTCAGTGGAACGAAAACTCACGTTAA
GGGATTTTGGTCATGAGATTATCAAAAAGGATCTTCACCTAGATCCTTTTAAATTAAAAATGAAGTTTTA
AATCAATCTAAAGTATATATGAGTAAACTTGGTCTGACAGTTACCAATGCTTAATCAGTGAGGCACCTAT
CTCAGCGATCTGTCTATTTCGTTCATCCATAGTTGCCTGACTCCCCGTCGTGTAGATAACTACGATACGG
GAGGGCTTACCATCTGGCCCCAGTGCTGCAATGATACCGCGAGACCCACGCTCACCGGCTCCAGATTTAT
CAGCAATAAACCAGCCAGCCGGAAGGGCCGAGCGCAGAAGTGGTCCTGCAACTTTATCCGCCTCCATCCA
GTCTATTAATTGTTGCCGGGAAGCTAGAGTAAGTAGTTCGCCAGTTAATAGTTTGCGCAACGTTGTTGCC
ATTGCTACAGGCATCGTGGTGTCACGCTCGTCGTTTGGTATGGCTTCATTCAGCTCCGGTTCCCAACGAT
CAAGGCGAGTTACATGATCCCCCATGTTGTGCAAAAAAGCGGTTAGCTCCTTCGGTCCTCCGATCGTTGT
CAGAAGTAAGTTGGCCGCAGTGTTATCACTCATGGTTATGGCAGCACTGCATAATTCTCTTACTGTCATG
CCATCCGTAAGATGCTTTTCTGTGACTGGTGAGTACTCAACCAAGTCATTCTGAGAATAGTGTATGCGGC
GACCGAGTTGCTCTTGCCCGGCGTCAATACGGGATAATACCGCGCCACATAGCAGAACTTTAAAAGTGCT
CATCATTGGAAAACGTTCTTCGGGGCGAAAACTCTCAAGGATCTTACCGCTGTTGAGATCCAGTTCGATG
TAACCCACTCGTGCACCCAACTGATCTTCAGCATCTTTTACTTTCACCAGCGTTTCTGGGTGAGCAAAAA
CAGGAAGGCAAAATGCCGCAAAAAAGGGAATAAGGGCGACACGGAAATGTTGAATACTCATACTCTTCCT
TTTTCAATATTATTGAAGCATTTATCAGGGTTATTGTCTCATGAGCGGATACATATTTGAATGTATTTAG
AAAAATAAACAAATAGGGGTTCCGCGCACATTTCCCCGAAAAGTGCCACCTGACGTCGACGGATCGGGAG
ATCTCCCGATCCCCTATGGTGCACTCTCAGTACAATCTGCTCTGATGCCGCATAGTTAAGC
Features (pLannotate 1.2.2; 20 found; start..end, strand, type, name):
    161..540     +  enhancer       CMV enhancer: human cytomegalovirus immediate early enhancer
    541..744     +  promoter       CMV promoter: human cytomegalovirus (CMV) immediate early promoter
    746..765     +  promoter       PLtetO-1 promoter (fragment): modified phage lambda PL promoter with tet operator sites (Lutz and Bujard, 1997)
    767..786     +  promoter       PLtetO-1 promoter (fragment): modified phage lambda PL promoter with tet operator sites (Lutz and Bujard, 1997)
    794..827     +  promoter       TRE3GV promoter (fragment): 3rd-generation Tet-responsive promoter that can be activated by binding of Tet-On® 3G, optimized for retroviral and lentiviral vectors
   1075..1299    +  polyA_signal   bGH poly(A) signal: bovine growth hormone polyadenylation signal
   1303..1324    +  promoter       SV40 promoter (fragment): SV40 enhancer and early promoter
   1345..1578    +  rep_origin     f1 ori (fragment) (sequence partly withheld): f1 bacteriophage origin of replication; arrow indicates direction of (+) strand synthesis
   1583..1630    +  protein_bind   FRT: FLP-mediated recombination occurs in the 8-bp core sequence TCTAGAAA (Turan and Bode, 2011). FLP recombinase from the Saccharomyces cerevisiae 2μ plasmid
   1638..2660    +  CDS            HygR: aminoglycoside phosphotransferase from E. coli; aph(4)-Ia; confers resistance to hygromycin
   2670..2795    +  CDS            ble (fragment): BLE_KLEPN - Experimental evidence at protein level: Swiss-Prot protein existence level 1. Binding protein with a strong affinity to the bleomycin family of antibiotics. Binds to CL990; an antimitotic-antibiotic compound. From Klebsiella pneumoniae.
   2790..2911    +  polyA_signal   SV40 poly(A) signal: SV40 polyadenylation signal
   2984..3000    -  protein_bind   lac operator: The lac repressor binds to the lac operator to inhibit transcription in E. coli. This inhibition can be relieved by adding lactose or isopropyl-β-D-thiogalactopyranoside (IPTG). lac repressor encoded by lacI
   3008..3038    -  promoter       lac promoter: promoter for the E. coli lac operon
   3053..3074    -  protein_bind   CAP binding site: CAP binding activates transcription in the presence of cAMP. E. coli catabolite activator protein
   3087..3179    -  CDS            lacI (fragment): lac repressor; lacI; The lac repressor binds to the lac operator to inhibit transcription in E. coli. This inhibition can be relieved by adding lactose or isopropyl-β-D-thiogalactopyranoside (IPTG).
   3362..3950    -  rep_origin     ori: high-copy-number ColE1/pMB1/pBR322/pUC origin of replication
   4121..4981    -  CDS            AmpR: β-lactamase; bla; confers resistance to ampicillin, carbenicillin, and related antibiotics
   4982..5086    -  promoter       AmpR promoter: bla
   5145..6       -  misc_feature   bom (fragment) (across the origin): basis of mobility region from pBR322
