[The description below was written by a language model from this plasmid's Addgene catalogue record and pLannotate feature annotations shown in this document.]
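Description:
pcDNA5-FRT-TO-N-Flag-8His is a mammalian expression vector built on the commercial pcDNA5-FRT-TO backbone and intended as an empty N-terminal tagging vector: a synthetic Flag-8His sequence has been placed in the expression cassette so that an open reading frame cloned downstream is produced with an N-terminal Flag epitope and eight-histidine tag, suitable for immunodetection and tandem affinity purification. The tag itself was not picked up as a feature in the annotation, and the restriction sites used for cloning are not recorded; it presumably lies in the unannotated interval between the promoter region and the polyadenylation signal. In E. coli the 5,191 nt plasmid replicates from a high-copy ColE1/pUC-type origin and is selected with ampicillin through the bla gene and its promoter.

Expression is driven by the CMV immediate early enhancer and promoter, followed by two short matches annotated as tet-operator-containing promoter fragments. These correspond to tet operator sites that make the CMV promoter repressible by Tet repressor and inducible with tetracycline or doxycycline in host cells that supply the repressor. Transcripts terminate at the bGH poly(A) signal. Downstream sits an FRT site directly preceding a hygromycin resistance coding sequence with an SV40 poly(A) signal. No full promoter is annotated ahead of HygR, consistent with the design in which FLP-mediated recombination into a genomic FRT site in a suitable host line places the marker behind a resident promoter, so hygromycin resistance reports correct single-copy integration. Small f1 ori, SV40 promoter, ble, lacI and bom fragments appear to be backbone remnants. The associated publication describes such integrative vectors for regulated expression of SARS-CoV-2 proteins implicated in RNA metabolism.
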