Addgene plasmid #157677: pcDNA5-FRT-TO-N-Flag-8His
Purpose: N-terminal tagging vector
Depositing lab: David Tollervey. Depositing organization: University of Edinburgh. Publication: Integrative vectors for regulated expression of SARS-CoV-2 proteins implicated in RNA metabolism. Bresson S, Robertson N, Sani E, Turowski TW, Shchepachev V, Kompauerova M, Spanos C, Helwak A, Tollervey D. Wellcome Open Res. 2020 Nov 3;5:261. doi: 10.12688/wellcomeopenres.16322.1. eCollection 2020. PubMed 33313418.
Backbone
  Vector backbone: pcDNA5-FRT-TO
  Backbone manufacturer: Thermo Fisher
  Vector type: Mammalian Expression
  Selectable markers: Hygromycin
Growth in bacteria
  Bacterial resistance: Ampicillin, 100 μg/mL
  Growth temperature: 37°C
  Growth strain: DH5alpha
  Copy number: High Copy
Gene/Insert
  Gene/Insert name: Flag-8His
  Species: Synthetic
  Cloning method: Restriction Enzyme; 5′ cloning site Unknown (unknown if destroyed); 3′ cloning site Unknown (unknown if destroyed)
Terms and licenses: Academic/Nonprofit Terms; Industry Terms
How to cite: pcDNA5-FRT-TO-N-Flag-8His was a gift from David Tollervey (Addgene plasmid # 157677 ; http://n2t.net/addgene:157677 ; RRID:Addgene_157677)
